Addgene plasmid #82868: pDONR223_ZBTB24_p.G693S
Purpose: Gateway Donor vector containing ZBTB24, part of the Target Accelerator Plasmid Collection.
Depositing lab: Jesse Boehm & Matthew Meyerson & David Root. Depositing organization: Broad Institute. Publication: High-throughput Phenotyping of Lung Cancer Somatic Mutations. Berger AH, Brooks AN, Wu X, Shrestha Y, Chouinard C, Piccioni F, Bagul M, Kamburov A, Imielinski M, Hogstrom L, Zhu C, Yang X, Pantel S, Sakai R, Watson J, Kaplan N, Campbell JD, Singh S, Root DE, Narayan R, Natoli T, Lahr DL, Tirosh I, Tamayo P, Getz G, Wong B, Doench J, Subramanian A, Golub TR, Meyerson M, Boehm JS. Cancer Cell. 2016 Aug 8;30(2):214-28. doi: 10.1016/j.ccell.2016.06.022. Epub 2016 Jul 28. PubMed 27478040.
Backbone
  Vector backbone: pDONR223
  Backbone manufacturer: Invitrogen
  Vector type: Gateway Entry vector
Growth in bacteria
  Bacterial resistance: Spectinomycin, 50 μg/mL
  Growth temperature: 37°C
  Growth strain: DH5alpha
  Copy number: High Copy
Gene/Insert
  Gene/Insert name: ZBTB24
  Species: H. sapiens (human)
  Mutation: G693S
  GenBank ID: NM_014797
  Entrez Gene: ZBTB24 (a.k.a. BIF1, ICF2, PATZ2, ZNF450)
  Promoter: None
  Cloning method: Gateway Cloning
  Sequencing primers: 5′ M13pUC-fwd; 3′ M13-Rev
Terms and licenses: Academic/Nonprofit Terms; Industry Terms: Not Available to Industry
Depositor comments: CLOSED (stop codon immediately follows insert)
How to cite: pDONR223_ZBTB24_p.G693S was a gift from Jesse Boehm & Matthew Meyerson & David Root (Addgene plasmid # 82868 ; http://n2t.net/addgene:82868 ; RRID:Addgene_82868)
