[The description below was written by a language model from this plasmid's Addgene catalogue record and pLannotate feature annotations shown in this document.]
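Description:
pDONR223_ZBTB24_p.G693S is a Gateway entry clone built on the Invitrogen pDONR223 backbone. It carries the human ZBTB24 open reading frame with a G693S amino-acid substitution. The sequenced plasmid is about 4.9 kb and is maintained in E. coli at high copy from a ColE1/pUC-type origin. Selection is with spectinomycin, conferred by the aadA (SmR) aminoglycoside adenylyltransferase gene. The annotation places this gene downstream of fragments of a class 1 integron Pc promoter and of a gentamicin acetyltransferase gene. Other short annotated remnants (lacZα and lacI fragments) and the rrnB T1 and T2 terminators belong to the backbone.

The ZBTB24 coding sequence, roughly 2.1 kb, is flanked on both sides by attL-type Gateway recombination sites. The automated annotation labels both as attL3, in opposite orientations. These sites allow the ORF to be moved by an LR Clonase reaction into any compatible destination vector. The record lists no promoter for the insert, so the entry clone is a shuttle and storage form rather than an expression construct. A T7 promoter is annotated just outside the downstream att site, on the reverse strand and so pointing back toward the insert. The clone is in the "closed" configuration, meaning a stop codon immediately follows the insert, so C-terminal tags supplied by a destination vector would not be fused to the protein.

The plasmid belongs to the Target Accelerator Plasmid Collection. It comes from a study on high-throughput phenotyping of somatic mutations found in lung cancer, where such mutant alleles are transferred into expression vectors for functional comparison.
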