Features (pLannotate 1.2.2; 12 found; start..end, strand, type, name):
     38..74      -  CDS            lacZα (fragment): LacZα fragment of β-galactosidase; lacZ fragment
     91..186     +  protein_bind   attL3: mutant version of attL; recombination site for the Gateway® LR reaction LR Clonase™
    192..2282    +  CDS            ZBTB24: ZBT24_HUMAN - Also known as KIAA0441, ZNF450. Experimental evidence at protein level: Swiss-Prot protein existence level 1. May be involved in BMP2-induced transcription. From Homo sapiens (Human).
   2290..2385    -  protein_bind   attL3: mutant version of attL; recombination site for the Gateway® LR reaction LR Clonase™
   2404..2422    -  promoter       T7 promoter: promoter for bacteriophage T7 RNA polymerase
   2612..2635    +  promoter       Pc promoter (fragment): intI1 (promoter lies within the coding sequence); class 1 integron promoter
   2811..2867    +  CDS            GmR (fragment): gentamycin acetyltransferase; aacC1; confers resistance to gentamycin
   2874..3665    +  CDS            SmR: aminoglycoside adenylyltransferase (Murphy, 1985); aadA; confers resistance to spectinomycin and streptomycin
   3758..4346    +  rep_origin     ori: high-copy-number ColE1/pMB1/pBR322/pUC origin of replication
   4529..4621    +  CDS            lacI (fragment): lac repressor; lacI; The lac repressor binds to the lac operator to inhibit transcription in E. coli. This inhibition can be relieved by adding lactose or isopropyl-β-D-thiogalactopyranoside (IPTG).
   4676..4703    -  terminator     rrnB T2 terminator: transcription terminator T2 from the E. coli rrnB gene
   4835..4878    +  terminator     rrnB T1 terminator: Escherichia coli rrnB; transcription terminator T1 from the E. coli rrnB gene
>Addgene plasmid #82868 | pDONR223_ZBTB24_p.G693S | addgene full sequence | sequence record 162532 | Addgene NGS Result
GGCAGTTCCCTACTCTCGCGTTAACGCTAGCATGGATGTTTTCCCAGTCACGACGTTGTAAAACGACGGC
CAGTCTTAAGCTCGGGCCCCAAATAATGATTTTATTTTGACTGATAGTGACCTGTTCGTTGCAACAAATT
GATGAGCAATGCTTTTTTATAATGCCAACTTTGTACAAAAAAGTTGGCACCATGGCAGAAACATCGCCAG
AGCCTTCTGGGCAGCTTGTTGTACACTCAGACGCTCACAGTGACACTGTGCTGGCCAGTTTTGAGGATCA
GAGGAAGAAAGGCTTCCTCTGTGACATTACTTTAATCGTGGAGAATGTACATTTCCGGGCCCACAAAGCC
TTACTTGCTGCCAGTAGTGAATACTTCTCAATGATGTTTGCAGAAGAGGGGGAAATCGGCCAATCCATTT
ATATGCTGGAAGGCATGGTTGCAGACACCTTTGGTATCCTGCTGGAATTTATCTACACAGGTTATCTCCA
TGCCAGTGAGAAAAGTACAGAACAAATCCTGGCTACTGCTCAGTTCTTAAAAGTCTATGACCTGGTAAAG
GCTTACACAGACTTCCAAAATAATCATAGCTCCCCAAAGCCAACAACTTTGAACACTGCTGGTGCCCCAG
TGGTTGTTATCTCTAATAAGAAAAACGATCCTCCAAAGCGGAAACGGGGAAGACCAAAAAAAGTCAATAC
ATTGCAGGAGGAGAAATCAGAACTGGCTGCAGAGGAAGAAATACAGTTAAGAGTGAACAATTCAGTTCAG
AATAGACAAAACTTTGTGGTTAAAGGAGACAGTGGTGTACTGAATGAGCAAATTGCAGCAAAAGAAAAGG
AAGAATCGGAGCCTACTTGTGAGCCAAGTAGAGAGGAGGAAATGCCAGTTGAAAAAGATGAGAACTATGA
TCCCAAGACCGAGGATGGCCAGGCAAGCCAGAGTCGATACAGCAAGCGGAGGATTTGGAGATCCGTCAAA
CTTAAAGATTACAAACTTGTTGGGGATCAAGAGGACCATGGTTCAGCCAAGAGGATCTGTGGAAGGAGAA
AGCGCCCTGGAGGCCCTGAGGCCCGCTGTAAAGACTGTGGCAAGGTCTTTAAGTACAATCACTTTTTAGC
AATCCACCAGAGGAGCCACACAGGGGAGCGACCTTTCAAATGTAATGAGTGTGGAAAAGGCTTTGCCCAG
AAGCACTCGCTACAGGTCCACACCAGGATGCACACAGGCGAGCGGCCGTACACCTGCACCGTGTGCAGCA
AGGCTCTGACCACCAAGCACTCACTGCTGGAGCACATGAGCCTGCACTCAGGACAGAAGTCTTTTACCTG
TGATCAATGCGGAAAATATTTCAGCCAGAACAGACAGCTAAAGAGCCATTACCGAGTTCATACAGGCCAC
TCATTACCGGAATGCAAAGACTGCCATCGCAAATTCATGGATGTGTCTCAGCTAAAGAAACATCTGCGAA
CACACACAGGTGAGAAGCCATTTACTTGTGAAATCTGTGGCAAATCTTTCACAGCAAAGAGTTCTCTTCA
GACCCACATCAGAATCCATCGAGGAGAAAAGCCATACTCCTGTGGCATTTGTGGCAAATCCTTCTCTGAC
TCCAGTGCCAAAAGGAGACACTGCATTCTACACACTGGCAAGAAGCCTTTCTCCTGCCCTGAGTGTAACT
TACAGTTTGCTCGCTTAGACAACTTGAAGGCTCACTTGAAAATTCATAGCAAGGAGAAGCATGCTTCAGA
TGCCAGCAGCATTTCTGGCAGTAGTAATACAGAAGAGGTCAGGAATATTCTTCAGCTACAGCCATATCAA
CTCTCTACCTCGGGAGAGCAGGAAATTCAGCTTCTCGTAACCGATTCTGTACATAACATCAATTTCATGC
CCGGTCCTAGCCAGGGAATCAGCATTGTGACTGCAGAGAGTTCCCAAAACATGACTGCAGACCAGGCTGC
TAATCTTACCCTGCTCACGCAGCAGCCAGAGCAACTGCAGAATTTAATTCTTTCAGCTCAACAGGAGCAA
ACAGAACACATTCAGAGCCTCAATATGATTGAAAGCCAGATGGGGCCCTCACAAACAGAGCCAGTGCACG
TGATCACTCTGTCCAAGGAAACACTGGAACATCTTCATGCCCATCAAGAGCAAACAGAGGAGCTCCATTT
AGCTACAAGTACTTCAGATCCAGCTCAGCACCTGCAGCTGACACAGGAGCCTGGTCCGCCACCACCCACT
CACCACGTGCCCCAGCCAACGCCACTTAGCCAGGAGCAGAGCTGATTGCCAACTTTCTTGTACAAAGTTG
GCATTATAAGAAAGCATTGCTTATCAATTTGTTGCAACGAACAGGTCACTATCAGTCAAAATAAAATCAT
TATTTGCCATCCAGCTGATATCCCCTATAGTGAGTCGTATTACATGGTCATAGCTGTTTCCTGGCAGCTC
TGGCCCGTGTCTCAAAATCTCTGATGTTACATTGCACAAGATAAAAATATATCATCATGCCTCCTCTAGA
CCAGCCAGGACAGAAATGCCTCGACTTCGCTGCTACCCAAGGTTGCCGGGTGACGCACACCGTGGAAACG
GATGAAGGCACGAACCCAGTGGACATAAGCCTGTTCGGTTCGTAAGCTGTAATGCAAGTAGCGTATGCGC
TCACGCAACTGGTCCAGAACCTTGACCGAACGCAGCGGTGGTAACGGCGCAGTGGCGGTTTTCATGGCTT
GTTATGACTGTTTTTTTGGGGTACAGTCTATGCCTCGGGCATCCAAGCAGCAAGCGCGTTACGCCGTGGG
TCGATGTTTGATGTTATGGAGCAGCAACGATGTTACGCAGCAGGGCAGTCGCCCTAAAACAAAGTTAAAC
ATTATGAGGGAAGCGGTGATCGCCGAAGTATCGACTCAACTATCAGAGGTAGTTGGCGTCATCGAGCGCC
ATCTCGAACCGACGTTGCTGGCCGTACATTTGTACGGCTCCGCAGTGGATGGCGGCCTGAAGCCACACAG
TGATATTGATTTGCTGGTTACGGTGACCGTAAGGCTTGATGAAACAACGCGGCGAGCTTTGATCAACGAC
CTTTTGGAAACTTCGGCTTCCCCTGGAGAGAGCGAGATTCTCCGCGCTGTAGAAGTCACCATTGTTGTGC
ACGACGACATCATTCCGTGGCGTTATCCAGCTAAGCGCGAACTGCAATTTGGAGAATGGCAGCGCAATGA
CATTCTTGCAGGTATCTTCGAGCCAGCCACGATCGACATTGATCTGGCTATCTTGCTGACAAAAGCAAGA
GAACATAGCGTTGCCTTGGTAGGTCCAGCGGCGGAGGAACTCTTTGATCCGGTTCCTGAACAGGATCTAT
TTGAGGCGCTAAATGAAACCTTAACGCTATGGAACTCGCCGCCCGACTGGGCTGGCGATGAGCGAAATGT
AGTGCTTACGTTGTCCCGCATTTGGTACAGCGCAGTAACCGGCAAAATCGCGCCGAAGGATGTCGCTGCC
GACTGGGCAATGGAGCGCCTGCCGGCCCAGTATCAGCCCGTCATACTTGAAGCTAGACAGGCTTATCTTG
GACAAGAAGAAGATCGCTTGGCCTCGCGCGCAGATCAGTTGGAAGAATTTGTCCACTACGTGAAAGGCGA
GATCACCAAGGTAGTCGGCAAATAACCCTCGAGCCACCCATGACCAAAATCCCTTAACGTGAGTTACGCG
TCGTTCCACTGAGCGTCAGACCCCGTAGAAAAGATCAAAGGATCTTCTTGAGATCCTTTTTTTCTGCGCG
TAATCTGCTGCTTGCAAACAAAAAAACCACCGCTACCAGCGGTGGTTTGTTTGCCGGATCAAGAGCTACC
AACTCTTTTTCCGAAGGTAACTGGCTTCAGCAGAGCGCAGATACCAAATACTGTTCTTCTAGTGTAGCCG
TAGTTAGGCCACCACTTCAAGAACTCTGTAGCACCGCCTACATACCTCGCTCTGCTAATCCTGTTACCAG
TGGCTGCTGCCAGTGGCGATAAGTCGTGTCTTACCGGGTTGGACTCAAGACGATAGTTACCGGATAAGGC
GCAGCGGTCGGGCTGAACGGGGGGTTCGTGCACACAGCCCAGCTTGGAGCGAACGACCTACACCGAACTG
AGATACCTACAGCGTGAGCTATGAGAAAGCGCCACGCTTCCCGAAGGGAGAAAGGCGGACAGGTATCCGG
TAAGCGGCAGGGTCGGAACAGGAGAGCGCACGAGGGAGCTTCCAGGGGGAAACGCCTGGTATCTTTATAG
TCCTGTCGGGTTTCGCCACCTCTGACTTGAGCGTCGATTTTTGTGATGCTCGTCAGGGGGGCGGAGCCTA
TGGAAAAACGCCAGCAACGCGGCCTTTTTACGGTTCCTGGCCTTTTGCTGGCCTTTTGCTCACATGTTCT
TTCCTGCGTTATCCCCTGATTCTGTGGATAACCGTATTACCGCCTTTGAGTGAGCTGATACCGCTCGCCG
CAGCCGAACGACCGAGCGCAGCGAGTCAGTGAGCGAGGAAGCGGAAGAGCGCCCAATACGCAAACCGCCT
CTCCCCGCGCGTTGGCCGATTCATTAATGCAGCTGGCACGACAGGTTTCCCGACTGGAAAGCGGGCAGTG
AGCGCAACGCAATTAATACGCGTACCGCTAGCCAGGAAGAGTTTGTAGAAACGCAAAAAGGCCATCCGTC
AGGATGGCCTTCTGCTTAGTTTGATGCCTGGCAGTTTATGGCGGGCGTCCTGCCCGCCACCCTCCGGGCC
GTTGCTTCACAACGTTCAAATCCGCTCCCGGCGGATTTGTCCTACTCAGGAGAGCGTTCACCGACAAACA
ACAGATAAAACGAAAGGCCCAGTCTTCCGACTGAGCCTTTCGTTTTATTTGATGCCT
