>Addgene plasmid #82868 | pDONR223_ZBTB24_p.G693S | depositor partial sequence | sequence record 157594 | Insert sequence
ATGGCAGAAACATCGCCAGAGCCTTCTGGGCAGCTTGTTGTACACTCAGACGCTCACAGTGACACTGTGC
TGGCCAGTTTTGAGGATCAGAGGAAGAAAGGCTTCCTCTGTGACATTACTTTAATCGTGGAGAATGTACA
TTTCCGGGCCCACAAAGCCTTACTTGCTGCCAGTAGTGAATACTTCTCAATGATGTTTGCAGAAGAGGGG
GAAATCGGCCAATCCATTTATATGCTGGAAGGCATGGTTGCAGACACCTTTGGTATCCTGCTGGAATTTA
TCTACACAGGTTATCTCCATGCCAGTGAGAAAAGTACAGAACAAATCCTGGCTACTGCTCAGTTCTTAAA
AGTCTATGACCTGGTAAAGGCTTACACAGACTTCCAAAATAATCATAGCTCCCCAAAGCCAACAACTTTG
AACACTGCTGGTGCCCCAGTGGTTGTTATCTCTAATAAGAAAAACGATCCTCCAAAGCGGAAACGGGGAA
GACCAAAAAAAGTCAATACATTGCAGGAGGAGAAATCAGAACTGGCTGCAGAGGAAGAAATACAGTTAAG
AGTGAACAATTCAGTTCAGAATAGACAAAACTTTGTGGTTAAAGGAGACAGTGGTGTACTGAATGAGCAA
ATTGCAGCAAAAGAAAAGGAAGAATCGGAGCCTACTTGTGAGCCAAGTAGAGAGGAGGAAATGCCAGTTG
AAAAAGATGAGAACTATGATCCCAAGACCGAGGATGGCCAGGCAAGCCAGAGTCGATACAGCAAGCGGAG
GATTTGGAGATCCGTCAAACTTAAAGATTACAAACTTGTTGGGGATCAAGAGGACCATGGTTCAGCCAAG
AGGATCTGTGGAAGGAGAAAGCGCCCTGGAGGCCCTGAGGCCCGCTGTAAAGACTGTGGCAAGGTCTTTA
AGTACAATCACTTTTTAGCAATCCACCAGAGGAGCCACACAGGGGAGCGACCTTTCAAATGTAATGAGTG
TGGAAAAGGCTTTGCCCAGAAGCACTCGCTACAGGTCCACACCAGGATGCACACAGGCGAGCGGCCGTAC
ACCTGCACCGTGTGCAGCAAGGCTCTGACCACCAAGCACTCACTGCTGGAGCACATGAGCCTGCACTCAG
GACAGAAGTCTTTTACCTGTGATCAATGCGGAAAATATTTCAGCCAGAACAGACAGCTAAAGAGCCATTA
CCGAGTTCATACAGGCCACTCATTACCGGAATGCAAAGACTGCCATCGCAAATTCATGGATGTGTCTCAG
CTAAAGAAACATCTGCGAACACACACAGGTGAGAAGCCATTTACTTGTGAAATCTGTGGCAAATCTTTCA
CAGCAAAGAGTTCTCTTCAGACCCACATCAGAATCCATCGAGGAGAAAAGCCATACTCCTGTGGCATTTG
TGGCAAATCCTTCTCTGACTCCAGTGCCAAAAGGAGACACTGCATTCTACACACTGGCAAGAAGCCTTTC
TCCTGCCCTGAGTGTAACTTACAGTTTGCTCGCTTAGACAACTTGAAGGCTCACTTGAAAATTCATAGCA
AGGAGAAGCATGCTTCAGATGCCAGCAGCATTTCTGGCAGTAGTAATACAGAAGAGGTCAGGAATATTCT
TCAGCTACAGCCATATCAACTCTCTACCTCGGGAGAGCAGGAAATTCAGCTTCTCGTAACCGATTCTGTA
CATAACATCAATTTCATGCCCGGTCCTAGCCAGGGAATCAGCATTGTGACTGCAGAGAGTTCCCAAAACA
TGACTGCAGACCAGGCTGCTAATCTTACCCTGCTCACGCAGCAGCCAGAGCAACTGCAGAATTTAATTCT
TTCAGCTCAACAGGAGCAAACAGAACACATTCAGAGCCTCAATATGATTGAAAGCCAGATGGGGCCCTCA
CAAACAGAGCCAGTGCACGTGATCACTCTGTCCAAGGAAACACTGGAACATCTTCATGCCCATCAAGAGC
AAACAGAGGAGCTCCATTTAGCTACAAGTACTTCAGATCCAGCTCAGCACCTGCAGCTGACACAGGAGCC
TGGTCCGCCACCACCCACTCACCACGTGCCCCAGCCAACGCCACTTAGCCAGGAGCAGAGCTGA
